>Addgene plasmid #207131 | pMMK201 | addgene full sequence | sequence record 423258 | Addgene NGS Result
AAAAAAACCACCGCTACCAGCGGTGGTTTGTTTGCCGGATCAAGAGCTACCAACTCTTTTTCCGAAGGTA
ACTGGCTTCAGCAGAGCGCAGATACCAAATACTGTTCTTCTAGTGTAGCCGTAGTTAGGCCACCACTTCA
AGAACTCTGTAGCACCGCCTACATACCTCGCTCTGCTAATCCTGTTACCAGTGGCTGCTGCCAGTGGCGA
TAAGTCGTGTCTTACCGGGTTGGACTCAAGACGATAGTTACCGGATAAGGCGCAGCGGTCGGGCTGAACG
GGGGGTTCGTGCACACAGCCCAGCTTGGAGCGAACGACCTACACCGAACTGAGATACCTACAGCGTGAGC
TATGAGAAAGCGCCACGCTTCCCGAAGGGAGAAAGGCGGACAGGTATCCGGTAAGCGGCAGGGTCGGAAC
AGGAGAGCGCACGAGGGAGCTTCCAGGGGGAAACGCCTGGTATCTTTATAGTCCTGTCGGGTTTCGCCAC
CTCTGACTTGAGCGTCGATTTTTGTGATGCTCGTCAGGGGGGCGGAGCCTATGGAAAAACGCCAGCAACG
CGGCCTTTTTACGGTTCCTGGCCTTTTGCTGGCCTTTTGCTCACATGTTCTTTCCTGCGTTATCCCCTGA
TTCTGTGGATAACCGTAGTCGGTCTCAAACGCCAGTGTGTTCGTGTCATCTAGGACGGGCGGCACTCCCG
TTCTGGATAATGTTTTTTGCGCCGACATCATAACGGTTCTGGCAAATATTCTGAAATGAGCTGTTGGCAA
TTAATCATCGGCTCGTATAATGTGTGGAATTGTGAGCGGATAACAATTTCACACAGGAAACAGAATTCGA
GCTCGGTACCCGGGGATCCTCTAGATTTAAGAAGGAGATATACATATGAGTAAAGGAGAAGAACTTTTCA
CTGGAGTTGTCCCCATAGGATATATAATTCAATTAAGAATACCTATGTGAGACCAGACCAATAAAAAACG
CCCGGCGGCAACCGAGCGTTCTGAACAAATCCAGATGGAGTTCTGAGGTCATTACTGGATCTATCAACAG
GAGTCCAAGCGAGCTCGATATCAAATTACGCCCCGCCCTGCCACTCATCGCAGTACTGTTGTAATTCATT
AAGCATTCTGCCGACATGGAAGCCATCACAAACGGCATGATGAACCTGAATCGCCAGCGGCATCAGCACC
TTGTCGCCTTGCGTATAATATTTGCCCATGGTGAAAACGGGGGCGAAGAAGTTGTCCATATTGGCCACGT
TTAAATCAAAACTGGTGAAACTCACCCAGGGATTGGCTGAAACGAAAAACATATTCTCAATAAACCCTTT
AGGGAAATAGGCCAGGTTTTCACCGTAACACGCCACATCTTGCGAATATATGTGTAGAAACTGCCGGAAA
TCGTCGTGGTATTCACTCCAGAGCGATGAAAACGTTTCAGTTTGCTCATGGAAAACGGTGTAACAAGGGT
GAACACTATCCCATATCACCAGCTCACCGTCTTTCATTGCCATACGAAATTCCGGATGAGCATTCATCAG
GCGGGCAAGAATGTGAATAAAGGCCGGATAAAACTTGTGCTTATTTTTCTTTACGGTCTTTAAAAAGGCC
GTAATATCCAGCTGAACGGTCTGGTTATAGGTACATTGAGCAACTGACTGAAATGCCTCAAAATGTTCTT
TACGATGCCATTGGGATATATCAACGGTGGTATATCCAGTGATTTTTTTCTCCATTTTAGCTTCCTTAGC
TCCTGAAAATCTCGATAACTCAAAAAATACGCCCGGTAGTGATCTTATTTCATTATGGTGAAAGTTGGAA
CCTCTTACGTGCCCGATCAATCATGACCAAAATCCCTTAACGTGAGTTTTCGTTCCACTGAGCGTCAGAC
CCCGTAGAAAAGATCAAAGGATCTTCTTGAGATCCTTTTTTTCTGCGCGTAATCTGCTGCTTGCAAAC
Features (pLannotate 1.2.2; 8 found; start..end, strand, type, name):
    768..792     +  promoter       trc promoter (fragment): strong E. coli promoter; hybrid between the trp and lac UV5 promoters
    800..816     +  protein_bind   lac operator: The lac repressor binds to the lac operator to inhibit transcription in E. coli. This inhibition can be relieved by adding lactose or isopropyl-β-D-thiogalactopyranoside (IPTG). lac repressor encoded by lacI
    833..865     +  misc_feature   MCS (fragment): pUC18/19 multiple cloning site
    886..927     +  CDS            Enhanced Cyan-Emitting GFP (fragment): Enhanced Cyan-Emitting GFP is a basic (constitutively fluorescent) cyan fluorescent protein published in 2002, derived from Aequorea victoria.
    971..1005    -  terminator     lambda t0 terminator: minimal transcription terminator from phage lambda (Scholtissek and Grosse, 1987)
   1079..1735    -  CDS            cat: CAT_ECOLX - Experimental evidence at protein level: Swiss-Prot protein existence level 1. This enzyme is an effector of chloramphenicol resistance in bacteria. From Escherichia coli. This protein is used as a marker in many commonly used cloning vectors, such as pACYC184.
   1736..1833    -  promoter       cat promoter: promoter of the E. coli cat gene encoding chloramphenicol acetyltransferase
   1917..547     +  rep_origin     ori (across the origin): high-copy-number ColE1/pMB1/pBR322/pUC origin of replication
