[The description below was written by a language model from this plasmid's Addgene catalogue record and pLannotate feature annotations shown in this document.]
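Description:
pMMK201 is a small (about 2 kb) part-storage plasmid from a modular, hierarchical cloning toolkit developed for genetic work in marine bacteria. It is built on the pYTK001 part-entry backbone and holds a "Type 2" part, the promoter position in this assembly scheme. The plasmid is maintained in E. coli at high copy through a ColE1/pUC-type origin. Selection is with chloramphenicol, conferred by a cat gene driven by its native promoter and followed by a lambda t0 terminator.

The payload is the synthetic Ptac promoter, a hybrid of the trp and lac promoters, together with a lac operator. According to the depositor it was amplified from the pANT4 plasmid. The automated annotation labels the core element as a trc promoter fragment, which reflects the close similarity of tac and trc rather than a different part. A lac operator lies immediately downstream, so transcription from this promoter can be repressed by LacI and relieved with IPTG where the repressor is present. No lacI gene is annotated on this plasmid. Short fragments matching a pUC multiple cloning site and a GFP-family coding sequence are also detected just after the operator. These are only tens of bases long, are probably carry-over from the source plasmid, and do not encode a functional reporter.

Although catalogued as a bacterial expression vector, pMMK201 carries no gene of interest. It serves as a donor of the Ptac promoter module, to be combined with other toolkit parts into complete expression plasmids. The record does not describe the assembly sites or enzymes used.
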