Addgene plasmid #207131: pMMK201
Purpose: Type 2 ptac promoter part
Depositing lab: Nicholas Shikuma. Depositing organization: San Diego State University. Publication: A modular plasmid toolkit applied in marine bacteria reveals functional insights during bacteria-stimulated metamorphosis. Alker AT, Farrell MV, Aspiras AE, Dunbar TL, Fedoriouk A, Jones JE, Mikhail SR, Salcedo GY, Moore BS, Shikuma NJ. mBio. 2023 Aug 2:e0150223. doi: 10.1128/mbio.01502-23. PubMed 37530556.
Backbone
  Vector backbone: pYTK001
  Vector type: Bacterial Expression
Growth in bacteria
  Bacterial resistance: Chloramphenicol, 25 μg/mL
  Growth temperature: 37°C
  Growth strain: DH5alpha
  Copy number: High Copy
Gene/Insert
  Gene/Insert name: ptac promoter
  Species: Synthetic
Terms and licenses: Academic/Nonprofit Terms; Industry Terms: Not Available to Industry
Depositor comments: Ptac lacO promoter is a hybrid of the lac and trp promoters amplified from the pANT4 plasmid (Lee & Falkow 1998 Infect Immun). Please visit https://www.biorxiv.org/content/10.1101/2023.05.08.539906v1 for bioRxiv preprint.
How to cite: pMMK201 was a gift from Nicholas Shikuma (Addgene plasmid # 207131 ; http://n2t.net/addgene:207131 ; RRID:Addgene_207131)
